>Addgene plasmid #69032 | pES003 (pTet-qacR 2) | depositor full sequence | sequence record 121907 | pES003 (pTet-qacR 2) sequence 3118 bps
GCTATGAAGCTGAGACCTTGATCGGGCACGTAAGAGGTTCCAACTTTCACCATAATGAAATAAGATCACT
ACCGGGCGTATTTTTTGAGTTATCGAGATTTTCAGGAGCTAAGGAAGCTAAAATGGAGAAAAAAATCACT
GGATATACCACCGTTGATATATCCCAATGGCATCGTAAAGAACATTTTGAGGCATTTCAGTCAGTTGCTC
AATGTACCTATAACCAGACCGTTCAGCTGGATATTACGGCCTTTTTAAAGACCGTAAAGAAAAATAAGCA
CAAGTTTTATCCGGCCTTTATTCACATTCTTGCCCGCCTGATGAATGCTCATCCGGAATTTCGTATGGCA
ATGAAAGACGGTGAGCTGGTGATATGGGATAGTGTTCACCCTTGTTACACCGTTTTCCATGAGCAAACTG
AAACGTTTTCATCGCTCTGGAGTGAATACCACGACGATTTCCGGCAGTTTCTACACATATATTCGCAAGA
TGTGGCGTGTTACGGTGAAAACCTGGCCTATTTCCCTAAAGGGTTTATTGAGAATATGTTTTTCGTCTCA
GCCAATCCCTGGGTGAGTTTCACCAGTTTTGATTTAAACGTGGCCAATATGGACAACTTCTTCGCCCCCG
TTTTCACCATGGGCAAATATTATACGCAAGGCGACAAGGTGCTGATGCCGCTGGCGATTCAGGTTCATCA
TGCCGTTTGTGATGGCTTCCATGTCGGCAGAATGCTTAATGAATTACAACAGTACTGCGATGAGTGGCAG
GGCGGGGCGTAATTTGATATCGAGCTCGCTTGGACTCCTGTTGATAGATCCAGTAATGACCTCAGAACTC
CATCTGGATTTGTTCAGAACGCTCGGTTGCCGCCGGGCGTTTTTTATTGGTGAGAATCCAAGCCTCGGTG
AGAATCCAAGCCTCGATCAACGTCTCATTTTCGCCAAAAGTTGGCCCAGGGCTTCCCGGTATCAACAGGG
ACACCAGGATTTATTTATTCTGCGAAGTGATCTTCCGTCACAGGTATTTATTCGGCGCAAAGTGCGTCGG
GTGATGCTGCCAACTTACTGATTTAGTGTATGATGGTGTTTTTGAGGTGCTCCAGTGGCTTCTGTTTCTA
TCAGCTGTCCCTCCTGTTCAGCTACTGACGGGGTGGTGCGTAACGGCAAAAGCACCGCCGGACATCAGCG
GTAGCGGAGTGTATACTGGCTTACTATGTTGGCACTGATGAGGGTGTCAGTGAAGTGCTTCATGTGGCAG
GAGAAAAAAGGCTGCACCGGTGCGTCAGCAGAATATGTGATACAGGATATATTCCGCTTCCTCGCTCACT
GACTCGCTACGCTCGGTCGTTCGACTGCGGCGAGCGGAAATGGCTTACGAACGGGGCGGAGATTTCCTGG
AAGATGCCAGGAAGATACTTAACAGGGAAGTGAGAGGGCCGCGGCAAAGCCGTTTTTCCATAGGCTCCGC
CCCCCTGACAAGCATCACGAAATCTGACGCTCAAATCAGTGGTGGCGAAACCCGACAGGACTATAAAGAT
ACCAGGCGTTTCCCCCTGGCGGCTCCCTCGTGCGCTCTCCTGTTCCTGCCTTTCGGTTTACCGGTGTCAT
TCCGCTGTTATGGCCGCGTTTGTCTCATTCCACGCCTGACACTCAGTTCCGGGTAGGCAGTTCGCTCCAA
GCTGGACTGTATGCACGAACCCCCCGTTCAGTCCGACCGCTGCGCCTTATCCGGTAACTATCGTCTTGAG
TCCAACCCGGAAAGACATGCAAAAGCACCACTGGCAGCAGCCACTGGTAATTGATTTAGAGGAGTTAGTC
TTGAAGTCATGCGCCGGTTAAGGCTAAACTGAAAGGACAAGTTTTGGTGACTGCGCTCCTCCAAGCCAGT
TACCTCGGTTCAAAGAGTTGGTAGCTCAGAGAACCTTCGAAAAACCGCCCTGCAAGGCGGTTTTTTCGTT
TTCAGAGCAAGAGATTACGCGCAGACCAAAACGATCTCAAGAAGATCATCTTATTAATCAGATAAAATAT
TTCTAGATTTCAGTGCAATTTATCTCTTCAAATGTAGCACCTGAAGTCAGCCCCATACGATATAAGTTGT
AATTCTCATGTTTGACAGCTTATCATCGATAAGCTTCCGATGGCGCGCCGAGAGGCTTTACACTTTATGC
TTCCGGCTGGTCTCAGCATCCACGCATTATAACGTCGTATTAGCTGCCTTTCGTCTTCAATAATTCTTGA
CATCCCTATCAGTGATAGAGATACTTCGTGCAATTTTTATATCACCGCCAGGGGTACAACAAGCAAAGAG
GAGAAATACTAGCATGAACTTGAAAGATAAGATTTTGGGTGTTGCTAAAGAGCTGTTTATCAAAAACGGT
TACAATGCTACTACCACTGGTGAGATTGTGAAATTGTCTGAATCTTCTAAAGGGAATCTATACTATCATT
TCAAAACGAAGGAAAATTTGTTCTTGGAAATCTTGAACATTCAACTGAGTAAATATCAAGAACAATGGAA
AAAGGAGCAGATTAAAGCTAAAACTAATAGAGAAAAGTTTTATCTGTATAATGAGTTGTCTTTGACTACA
CAATATTACTATCCACTACAGAACGCACAGATCGAGTTCTACACTGAATACTATAAGACTAACTCCATCA
ATGAAAAACAGAACAAATACCAAAATAAGTATATCGATGCATATCACGTTATTTTCAAAGAAGGTAATCT
TAACGGTGAGTGGAGTATAAATGATGTTAATGCCGTTTCTAAAATTGCTGCTATGGCTGTTTTAGGTATT
GTTATGTTCACACATGAGCAAAACATCAACGAAAGAATTAAGTTGATGAACAAGTTCTCTCAGATCTTTT
TGAATGGTCTTAGTAAAGGTTCTGGTCACCATCATCACCACCATTAATGAACCAGGCATCAAATAAAACG
AAAGGCTCAGTCGAAAGACTGGGCCTTTCGTTTTATCTGTTGTTTGTCGGTGAACGCTCTCTACTAGAGT
CACACTGGCTCACCTTCGGGTGGGCCTTTCTGCGTTTATAGTCGGGCACGACTCTCAAGGGCATCGGTCG
ACACAGAAAAGCCCGCCTTTCGGCGGGCTTTGCTCGAG
Features (pLannotate 1.2.2; 13 found; start..end, strand, type, name):
     25..122     +  promoter       cat promoter: promoter of the E. coli cat gene encoding chloramphenicol acetyltransferase
    123..779     +  CDS            cat: CAT_ECOLX - Experimental evidence at protein level: Swiss-Prot protein existence level 1. This enzyme is an effector of chloramphenicol resistance in bacteria. From Escherichia coli. This protein is used as a marker in many commonly used cloning vectors, such as pACYC184.
    803..897     +  terminator     lambda t0 terminator: transcription terminator from phage lambda
   1050..1190    +  mobile_element IS1 (fragment): prokaryotic transposable element IS1
   1187..1213    +  misc_feature   bom (fragment): basis of mobility region from pBR322
   1312..1367    -  rep_origin     RSF ori (fragment): Plasmids containing the RSF 1030 origin of replication can be propagated in E. coli cells that contain additional plasmids with compatible origins.
   1455..2000    -  rep_origin     p15A ori: Plasmids containing the medium-copy-number p15A origin of replication can be propagated in E. coli cells that contain a second plasmid with the ColE1 origin.
   2112..2136    +  promoter       tet promoter (fragment): E. coli promoter for tetracycline efflux protein gene
   2157..2178    +  promoter       lac UV5 promoter (fragment): E. coli lac promoter with an "up" mutation
   2237..2265    +  promoter       PLtetO-1 promoter (fragment): modified phage lambda PL promoter with tet operator sites (Lutz and Bujard, 1997)
   2324..2887    +  CDS            qacR: QACR_STAAM - Experimental evidence at protein level: Swiss-Prot protein existence level 1. Transcriptional repressor of qacA. Binds to IR1, an unusually long 28 bp operator, which is located downstream from the qacA promoter and overlaps its transcription start site. QacR is induced from its IR1 site by binding to one of many structurally dissimilar cationic lipophilic compounds, which are also substrates of QacA (By similarity). From Staphylococcus aureus (strain Mu50 / ATCC 700699).
   2930..3001    +  terminator     rrnB T1 terminator: transcription terminator T1 from the E. coli rrnB gene
   3017..3044    +  terminator     T7Te terminator: phage T7 early transcription terminator
