[The description below was written by a language model from this plasmid's Addgene catalogue record and pLannotate feature annotations shown in this document.]
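Description:
pES003 (pTet-qacR 2) is a small bacterial expression plasmid of about 3.1 kb, built on a p15A-origin, chloramphenicol-resistant backbone. The p15A origin gives a low-to-medium copy number and is compatible with ColE1-type plasmids, so the construct can be maintained alongside a second plasmid in the same E. coli cell. Selection relies on the cat gene (chloramphenicol acetyltransferase), which is driven by its native promoter and followed by a lambda t0 terminator. The feature table also reports short fragments of IS1, bom, an RSF origin, and tet and lacUV5 promoters. These look like backbone remnants or partial sequence matches rather than functional parts.

The payload is a redesigned variant of qacR, the Staphylococcus aureus TetR-family repressor. The native protein binds the IR1 operator of qacA and is released from it by structurally diverse cationic lipophilic compounds. The "qacR 2" version carries eleven substitutions (E57Q, E58L, W61Y, E90Q, I99Q, M116Q, L119Y, E120Q, N154M, N157L, T161M) and a C-terminal His6 tag. It is placed downstream of a Tet promoter, annotated as a PLtetO-1-type promoter fragment bearing tet operator sites, so its expression can be regulated by TetR and tetracycline-class inducers if the host or reaction supplies TetR. No tetR gene is annotated on this plasmid. Transcription ends at tandem rrnB T1 and T7Te terminators. The insert was assembled through BsaI sites that were destroyed in the process, which is consistent with Golden Gate-style cloning.

According to the associated publication title, the plasmid comes from work that used computational design and in vitro rapid prototyping to change a transcriptional regulator's effector specificity and develop a vanillin sensor. This construct supplies one of the candidate QacR mutants under controllable expression. The record does not state how this particular variant performed.
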