Addgene plasmid #69032: pES003 (pTet-qacR 2)
Purpose: qacR 2 downstream of a Tet promoter
Depositing lab: Richard Murray. Depositing organization: California Institute of Technology. Publication: Engineering Transcriptional Regulator Effector Specificity Using Computational Design and In Vitro Rapid Prototyping: Developing a Vanillin Sensor. de Los Santos EL, Meyerowitz JT, Mayo SL, Murray RM. ACS Synth Biol. 2015 Aug 19. 10.1021/acssynbio.5b00090 PubMed 26262913.
Backbone
  Vector backbone: p15A Ori/cm resistant
  Backbone manufacturer: unknown
  Backbone size w/o insert (bp): 1154
  Total vector size (bp): 3117
  Vector type: Bacterial Expression
Growth in bacteria
  Bacterial resistance: Chloramphenicol, 25 μg/mL
  Growth temperature: 37°C
  Growth strain: DH5alpha
  Copy number: Low Copy
Gene/Insert
  Gene/Insert name: qacR
  Species: Synthetic
  Insert size (bp): 596
  Mutation: E57Q, E58L, W61Y, E90Q, I99Q, M116Q, L119Y, E120Q, N154M, N157L, T161M
  Entrez Gene: qacR (a.k.a. pTZ2162_28)
  Promoter: pTet
  Tag / fusion protein: His6 tag (C terminal on insert)
  Cloning method: Restriction Enzyme; 5′ cloning site BsaI (destroyed during cloning); 3′ cloning site BsaI (destroyed during cloning)
  Sequencing primers: 5′ GCTTATCATCGATAAGCTTCC; 3′ CGCCCGGTAGTGATCTTAT
Terms and licenses: Academic/Nonprofit Terms; Industry Terms: Not Available to Industry
How to cite: pES003 (pTet-qacR 2) was a gift from Richard Murray (Addgene plasmid # 69032 ; http://n2t.net/addgene:69032 ; RRID:Addgene_69032)
