>Addgene plasmid #69032 | pES003 (pTet-qacR 2) | addgene partial sequence | sequence record 124931 | pACYC-F 5'-tgaagtcagccccatacgat-3'
GCGCGCCGAGAGGCTTTACACTTTATGCTTCCGGCTGGTCTCAGCATCCACGCATTATAACGTCGTATTA
GCTGCCTTTCGTCTTCAATAATTCTTGACATCCCTATCAGTGATAGGGATACTTCGTGCAATTTTTATAT
CACCGCCAGGGGTACAACAAGCAAAGAGGAGAAATACTAGCATGAACTTGAAAGATAAGATTTTGGGTGT
TGCTAAAGAGCTGTTTATCAAAAACGGTTACAATGCTACTACCACTGGTGAGATTGTGAAATTGTCTGAA
TCTTCTAAAGGGAATCTATACTATCATTTCAAAACGAAGGAAAATTTGTTCTTGGAAATCTTGAACATTC
AACTGAGTAAATATCAAGAACAATGGAAAAAGGAGCAGATTAAAGCTAAAACTAATAGAGAAAAGTTTTA
TCTGTATAATGAGTTGTCTTTGACTACACAATATTACTATCCACTACAGAACGCACAGATCGAGTTCTAC
ACTGAATACTATAAGACTAACTCCATCAATGAAAAACAGAACAAATACCAAAATAAGTATATCGATGCAT
ATCACGTTATTTTCAAAGAAGGTAATCTTAACGGTGAGTGGAGTATAAATGATGTTAATGCCGTTTCTAA
AATTGCTGCTATGGCTGTTTTAGGTATTGTTATGTTCACACATGAGCAAAACATCAACGAAAGAATTAAG
TTGATGAACAAGTTCTCTCAGATCTTTTTGAATGGTCTTAGTAAAGGTTCTGGTCACCATCATCACCACC
ATTAATGAAC
